Addgene plasmid #214827: pPBpuro-miRFP703-eDHFR(69K6)-mSOS1-linkercat
Purpose: Encoding mSOS1-linkercat fused to miRFP703
Depositing lab: Michiyuki Matsuda. Depositing organization: Kyoto University, Graduate School of Biostudies. Publication: Front-biased activation of Ras-Rab5-Rac1 loop coordinates collective cell migration. Jikko Y, Deguchi E, Matsuda K, Hino N, Tsukiji S, Matsuda M, Terai K. J Cell Sci. 2025 Jul 16:jcs.263779. doi: 10.1242/jcs.263779. PubMed 40667649.
Backbone
  Vector backbone: pPB
  Backbone size w/o insert (bp): 6956
  Total vector size (bp): 9938
  Vector type: Mammalian Expression
  Selectable markers: Puromycin
Growth in bacteria
  Bacterial resistance: Ampicillin, 100 μg/mL
  Growth temperature: 37°C
  Growth strain: NEB Stable
  Copy number: Unknown
Gene/Insert
  Gene/Insert name: miRFP703-eDHFR(69K6)-mSos1-linkercat
  Species: Synthetic
  Insert size (bp): 2981
  Promoter: CAG promoter
  Tag / fusion protein: miRFP703 (N terminal on insert)
  Cloning method: Restriction Enzyme; 5′ cloning site XhoI (not destroyed); 3′ cloning site NotI (not destroyed)
  Sequencing primers: 5′ none; 3′ none
Resource information
  A portion of this plasmid was derived from a plasmid made by: Dr. Shinya Tsukiji (Addgene plasmid # 172102: pPBpuro-mNG-eDHFR(69K6)-Tiam1)
Terms and licenses: Academic/Nonprofit Terms; Industry Terms: Not Available to Industry
How to cite: pPBpuro-miRFP703-eDHFR(69K6)-mSOS1-linkercat was a gift from Michiyuki Matsuda (Addgene plasmid # 214827 ; http://n2t.net/addgene:214827 ; RRID:Addgene_214827)
