[The description below was written by a language model from this plasmid's Addgene catalogue record and pLannotate feature annotations shown in this document.]
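Description:
pPBpuro-miRFP703-eDHFR(69K6)-mSOS1-linkercat is a mammalian expression plasmid of roughly 9.9 kb built on the pPB backbone. The name suggests a piggyBac transposon-type vector, although the feature table does not annotate transposon terminal repeats, so this cannot be confirmed from the record. It is propagated in E. coli through a high-copy ColE1/pUC-type origin with ampicillin selection (AmpR under its own bla promoter). It also carries an f1 origin and cloning-vector remnants, including lacZα and lacI fragments, lac promoter/operator elements, and T7 and T3 promoters.

The payload is a single bicistronic transcription unit driven by the CAG promoter, annotated as the CMV enhancer, the chicken β-actin promoter and a chimeric β-actin/β-globin intron. The first open reading frame is a synthetic fusion cloned between XhoI and NotI. It consists of the near-infrared, biliverdin-dependent fluorescent protein miRFP703 at the N terminus, then an E. coli dihydrofolate reductase module (the eDHFR(69K6) variant), then a fragment of mouse Sos1, the guanine nucleotide exchange factor that loads Ras with GTP. The "linkercat" designation presumably denotes the linker plus catalytic region, but the record does not define it. Downstream, an EMCV IRES permits translation of puromycin N-acetyltransferase from the same mRNA, which ends at a bGH polyadenylation signal, so puromycin resistance is coupled to fusion expression.

The stated purpose is only to encode miRFP703-tagged mSOS1-linkercat. eDHFR tags bind trimethoprim-based ligands and are commonly used for chemically induced relocalisation of a fused protein. The associated publication concerns a Ras-Rab5-Rac1 loop in collective cell migration, which fits use for inducible Ras activation with far-red tracking. Part of the plasmid derives from an mNeonGreen-eDHFR(69K6)-Tiam1 construct in the same backbone.
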