Features (pLannotate 1.2.2; 26 found; start..end, strand, type, name):
     30..458     -  rep_origin     f1 ori (sequence partly withheld): f1 bacteriophage origin of replication; arrow indicates direction of (+) strand synthesis
    463..618     -  CDS            lacZα (fragment): LacZα fragment of β-galactosidase; lacZ fragment
    626..644     +  promoter       T7 promoter: promoter for bacteriophage T7 RNA polymerase
   1011..1390    +  enhancer       CMV enhancer: human cytomegalovirus immediate early enhancer
   1392..1669    +  promoter       chicken β-actin promoter: No description available
   1670..2686    +  intron         chimeric intron: chimera between introns from chicken β-actin and rabbit β-globin
   2783..3727    +  CDS            miRFP703: miRFP703 is a basic (constitutively fluorescent) near ir fluorescent protein published in 2016, derived from Rhodopseudomonas palustris. It has low acid sensitivity. It requires the cofactor biliverdin for fluorescence.
   3767..4261    +  CDS            ecDHFR: E. coli dihydrofolate reductase; folA
   4337..5752    +  CDS            Sos1 (fragment): SOS1_MOUSE - Experimental evidence at protein level: Swiss-Prot protein existence level 1. Promotes the exchange of Ras-bound GDP by GTP. Probably by promoting Ras activation, regulates phosphorylation of MAP kinase MAPK3 in response to EGF (By similarity). Catalytic component of a trimeric complex that participates in transduction of signals from Ras to Rac by promoting the Rac-specific guanine nucleotide exchange factor (GEF) activity (PubMed:10499589, PubMed:11524436). From Mus musculus (Mouse).
   5763..5788    +  misc_feature   MCS (fragment): multiple cloning site
   5842..6403    +  misc_feature   IRES: internal ribosome entry site (IRES) of the encephalomyocarditis virus (EMCV)
   6406..7005    +  CDS            PuroR: puromycin N-acetyltransferase; pac from Streptomyces alboniger; confers resistance to puromycin
   7038..7262    +  polyA_signal   bGH poly(A) signal: bovine growth hormone polyadenylation signal
   7266..7282    +  promoter       SV40 promoter (fragment): SV40 enhancer and early promoter
   7333..7349    -  protein_bind   lac operator: The lac repressor binds to the lac operator to inhibit transcription in E. coli. This inhibition can be relieved by adding lactose or isopropyl-β-D-thiogalactopyranoside (IPTG). lac repressor encoded by lacI
   7357..7387    -  promoter       lac promoter: promoter for the E. coli lac operon
   7402..7423    -  protein_bind   CAP binding site: CAP binding activates transcription in the presence of cAMP. E. coli catabolite activator protein
   7436..7475    -  CDS            lacI (fragment): lac repressor; lacI; The lac repressor binds to the lac operator to inhibit transcription in E. coli. This inhibition can be relieved by adding lactose or isopropyl-β-D-thiogalactopyranoside (IPTG).
   7760..7778    -  promoter       T3 promoter: promoter for bacteriophage T3 RNA polymerase
   7823..7839    -  protein_bind   lac operator: The lac repressor binds to the lac operator to inhibit transcription in E. coli. This inhibition can be relieved by adding lactose or isopropyl-β-D-thiogalactopyranoside (IPTG). lac repressor encoded by lacI
   7847..7877    -  promoter       lac promoter: promoter for the E. coli lac operon
   7892..7913    -  protein_bind   CAP binding site: CAP binding activates transcription in the presence of cAMP. E. coli catabolite activator protein
   7926..8018    -  CDS            lacI (fragment): lac repressor; lacI; The lac repressor binds to the lac operator to inhibit transcription in E. coli. This inhibition can be relieved by adding lactose or isopropyl-β-D-thiogalactopyranoside (IPTG).
   8201..8789    -  rep_origin     ori: high-copy-number ColE1/pMB1/pBR322/pUC origin of replication
   8960..9820    -  CDS            AmpR: β-lactamase; bla; confers resistance to ampicillin, carbenicillin, and related antibiotics
   9821..9925    -  promoter       AmpR promoter: bla
>Addgene plasmid #214827 | pPBpuro-miRFP703-eDHFR(69K6)-mSOS1-linkercat | addgene full sequence | sequence record 433155 | Addgene NGS Result
CTAAATTGTAAGCGTTAATATTTTGTTAAAATTCGCGTTAAATTTTTGTTAAATCAGCTCATTTTTTAAC
CAATAGGCCGAAATCGGCAAAATCCCTTATAAATCAAAAGAATAGACCGAGATAGGGT
[37 nt withheld, positions 129-165]
AAAGAACGTGGACTCCAACGTCAAAGG
[49 nt withheld, positions 193-241]
T
[91 nt withheld, positions 243-333]
G
[124 nt withheld, positions 335-458]
CCCATTCGCCATTCAGGCTGCGCAACTGTTGGGAAGGGCGATCGGTGCGGGCCTCTTCGCTATTACGCCA
GCTGGCGAAAGGGGGATGTGCTGCAAGGCGATTAAGTTGGGTAACGCCAGGGTTTTCCCAGTCACGACGT
TGTAAAACGACGGCCAGTGAGCGCGCGTAATACGACTCACTATAGGGCGAATTGGGGCGCGCCATTCTAG
ATTAACCCTAGAAAGATAGTCTGCGTAAAATTGACGCATGCATTCTTGAAATATTGCTCTCTCTTTCTAA
ATAGCGCGAATCCGTCGCTGTGCATTTAGGACATCTCAGTCGCCGCTTGGAGCTCCCGTGAGGCGTGCTT
GTCAATGCGGTAAGTGTCACTGATTTTGAACTATAACGACCGCGTGAGTCAAAATGACGCATGATTATCT
TTTACGTGACTTTTAAGATTTAACTCATACGATAATTATATTGTTATTTCATGTTCTACTTACGTGATAA
CTTATTATATATATATTTTCTTGTTATAGATATCAACTAGAATGCTAGCATGGGCCCATCTCGACATTGA
TTATTGACTAGTTATTAATAGTAATCAATTACGGGGTCATTAGTTCATAGCCCATATATGGAGTTCCGCG
TTACATAACTTACGGTAAATGGCCCGCCTGGCTGACCGCCCAACGACCCCCGCCCATTGACGTCAATAAT
GACGTATGTTCCCATAGTAACGCCAATAGGGACTTTCCATTGACGTCAATGGGTGGAGTATTTACGGTAA
ACTGCCCACTTGGCAGTACATCAAGTGTATCATATGCCAAGTACGCCCCCTATTGACGTCAATGACGGTA
AATGGCCCGCCTGGCATTATGCCCAGTACATGACCTTATGGGACTTTCCTACTTGGCAGTACATCTACGT
ATTAGTCATCGCTATTACCATGGTCGAGGTGAGCCCCACGTTCTGCTTCACTCTCCCCATCTCCCCCCCC
TCCCCACCCCCAATTTTGTATTTATTTATTTTTTAATTATTTTGTGCAGCGATGGGGGCGGGGGGGGGGG
GGGGGCGCGCGCCAGGCGGGGCGGGGCGGGGCGAGGGGCGGGGCGGGGCGAGGCGGAGAGGTGCGGCGGC
AGCCAATCAGAGCGGCGCGCTCCGAAAGTTTCCTTTTATGGCGAGGCGGCGGCGGCGGCGGCCCTATAAA
AAGCGAAGCGCGCGGCGGGCGGGAGTCGCTGCGCGCTGCCTTCGCCCCGTGCCCCGCTCCGCCGCCGCCT
CGCGCCGCCCGCCCCGGCTCTGACTGACCGCGTTACTCCCACAGGTGAGCGGGCGGGACGGCCCTTCTCC
TCCGGGCTGTAATTAGCGCTTGGTTTAATGACGGCTTGTTTCTTTTCTGTGGCTGCGTGAAAGCCTTGAG
GGGCTCCGGGAGGGCCCTTTGTGCGGGGGGAGCGGCTCGGGGGGTGCGTGCGTGTGTGTGTGCGTGGGGA
GCGCCGCGTGCGGCTCCGCGCTGCCCGGCGGCTGTGAGCGCTGCGGGCGCGGCGCGGGGCTTTGTGCGCT
CCGCAGTGTGCGCGAGGGGAGCGCGGCCGGGGGCGGTGCCCCGCGGTGCGGGGGGGGCTGCGAGGGGAAC
AAAGGCTGCGTGCGGGGTGTGTGCGTGGGGGGGTGAGCAGGGGGTGTGGGCGCGTCGGTCGGGCTGCAAC
CCCCCCTGCACCCCCCTCCCCGAGTTGCTGAGCACGGCCCGGCTTCGGGTGCGGGGCTCCGTACGGGGCG
TGGCGCGGGGCTCGCCGTGCCGGGCGGGGGGTGGCGGCAGGTGGGGGTGCCGGGCGGGGCGGGGCCGCCT
CGGGCCGGGGAGGGCTCGGGGGAGGGGCGCGGCGGCCCCCGGAGCGCCGGCGGCTGTCGAGGCGCGGCGA
GCCGCAGCCATTGCCTTTTATGGTAATCGTGCGAGAGGGCGCAGGGACTTCCTTTGTCCCAAATCTGTGC
GGAGCCGAAATCTGGGAGGCGCCGCCGCACCCCCTCTAGCGGGCGCGGGGCGAAGCGGTGCGGCGCCGGC
AGGAAGGAAATGGGCGGGGAGGGCCTTCGTGCGTCGCCGCGCCGCCGTCCCCTTCTCCCTCTCCAGCCTC
GGGGCTGTCCGCGGGGGGACGGCTGCCTTCGGGGGGGACGGGGCAGGGCGGGGTTCGGCTTCTGGCGTGT
GACCGGCGGCTCTAGAGCCTCTGCTAACCATGTTCATGCCTTCTTCTTTTTCCTACAGCTCCTGGGCAAC
GTGCTGGTTATTGTGCTGTCTCATCATTTTGGCAAAGAATTGGGATCCTCACGTCAATTGTAGCTAGCGC
TACCGGTCGCCACCATGGTAGCAGGTCATGCCTCTGGCAGCCCCGCATTCGGGACCGCCTCTCATTCGAA
TTGCGAACATGAAGAGATCCACCTCGCCGGCTCGATCCAGCCGCATGGCGCGCTTCTGGTCGTCAGCGAA
CATGATCATCGCGTCATCCAGGCCAGCGCCAACGCCGCGGAATTTCTGAATCTCGGAAGCGTACTCGGCG
TTCCGCTCGCCGAGATCGACGGCGATCTGTTGATCAAGATCCTGCCGCATCTCGATCCCACCGCCGAAGG
CATGCCGGTCGCGGTGCGCTGCCGGATCGGCAATCCCTCTACGGAGTACTGCGGTCTGATGCATCGGCCT
CCGGAAGGCGGGCTGATCATCGAACTCGAACGTGCCGGCCCGTCGATCGATCTGTCAGGCACGCTGGCGC
CGGCGCTGGAGCGGATCCGCACGGCGGGTTCACTGCGCGCGCTGTGCGATGACACCGTGCTGCTGTTTCA
GCAGTGCACCGGCTACGACCGGGTGATGGTGTATCGTTTCGATGAGCAAGGCCACGGCCTGGTATTCTCC
GAGTGCCATGTGCCTGGGCTCGAATCCTATTTCGGCAACCGCTATCCGTCGTCGCTGGTCCCGCAGATGG
CGCGGCAGCTGTACGTGCGGCAGCGCGTCCGCGTGCTGGTCGACGTCACCTATCAGCCGGTGCCGCTGGA
GCCGCGGCTGTCGCCGCTGACCGGGCGCGATCTCGACATGTCGGGCTGCTTCCTGCGCTCGATGTCGCCG
ATCCATCTGCAGTTCCTGAAGGACATGGGCGTGCGCGCCACCCTGGCGGTGTCGCTGGTGGTCGGCGGCA
AGCTGTGGGGCCTGGTTGTCTGTCACCATTATCTGCCGCGCTTCATCCGTTTCGAGCTGCGGGCGATCTG
CAAACGGCTCGCCGAAAGGATCGCGACGCGGATCACCGCGCTTGAGAGCCTGTACAAGTCTGGGTCCGCA
GCCAGTAGCGCCGGAAGTATGATCAGTCTGATTGCGGCGTTAGCGGTAGATCGCGTTATCGGCATGGAAA
ACGCCATGCCGTGGAACCTGCCTGCCGATCTCGCCTGGTTTAAACGCAACACCTTAAATAAACCCGTGAT
TATGGGCCGCCATACCTGGGAATCAATCGGTCGTCCGTTGCCAGGACGCAAAAATATTATCCTCAGCAGT
CAACCGGGTACGGACAAAAAAAAGAAAAAGAAAGATCGCGTAACGTGGGTGAAGTCGGTGGATGAAGCCA
TCGCGGCGTGTGGTGACGTACCAGAAATCATGGTGATTGGCGGCGGTCGCGTTTATGAACAGTTCTTGCC
AAAAGCGCAAAAACTGTATCTGACGCATATCGACGCAGAAGTGGAAGGCGACACCCATTTCCCGGATTAC
GAGCCGGATGACTGGGAATCGGTATTCAGCGAATTCCACGATGCTGATGCGCAGAACTCTCACAGCTATT
GCTTTGAGATTCTGGAGCGGCGGAGTGCTGGTGGTAGTGCTGGTGGTAGTGCTGGTGGTAGTGCTGGTGG
TAGTGCTGGTGGTCCTCGAAGCCTCGAGACCCTGGAGAGGATGCTGGACGTAACGGTGCTGCAGGAGGAG
AAGGAGGAGCAGATGAGGCTGCCCAGTGCTGAAGTGTACAGGTTTGCAGAACCTGACTCCGAGGAGAATA
TTCTATTCGAAGAGAATGTGCAGCCCAAAGCTGGGATCCCCATTATCAAGGCAGGGACAGTGCTTAAGCT
CATTGAGAGGCTTACCTACCACATGTACGCAGATCCAAATTTTGTTCGGACGTTTCTTACAACATACAGG
TCCTTTTGCAGACCTCAAGAACTACTGAGTCTTCTGATAGAAAGATTTGAAATTCCAGAGCCTGAGCCAA
CAGAAGCTGATCGCATAGCTATAGAGAATGGAGATCAGCCCCTGAGTGCAGAGCTGAAGAGGTTTAGAAA
GGAATATATTCAGCCTGTGCAGTTGAGGGTGTTAAATGTGTGTCGGCACTGGGTGGAGCACCATTTCTAT
GACTTTGAAAGAGATGCAGACCTTTTACAGAGAATGGAGGAATTTATTGGAACAGTAAGAGGTAAAGCAA
TGAAAAAATGGGTCGAATCCATCACTAAGATAATCCAAAGGAAAAAAATTGCAAGAGACAATGGCCCAGG
TCATAACATTACATTTCAGAGCTCACCTCCCACAGTTGAGTGGCACATAAGCAGACCTGGGCACATAGAG
ACTTTTGACTTGCTCACCTTACACCCAATAGAAATTGCTCGGCAACTCACTTTACTTGAATCAGATCTAT
ACCGGGCTGTGCAGCCATCAGAATTAGTTGGAAGTGTGTGGACAAAAGAAGATAAAGAAATTAATTCTCC
CAACCTTCTGAAGATGATTCGGCACACCACTAACCTCACTTTGTGGTTTGAGAAATGTATTGTAGAAACA
GAAAACTTAGAAGAAAGAGTAGCTGTAGTAAGTCGGATAATTGAGATTCTACAAGTCTTTCAAGAGCTGA
ACAACTTCAATGGTGTCCTGGAAGTTGTCAGTGCTATGAACTCGTCACCTGTTTACAGACTAGACCACAC
ATTTGAGCAAATACCAAGCAGACAAAAGAAAATTTTAGAAGAAGCTCATGAATTGAGTGAAGATCACTAT
AAGAAATATTTGGCAAAACTCAGGTCTATTAATCCACCGTGTGTGCCTTTCTTTGGAATTTATCTCACAA
ATATCCTGAAGACAGAAGAGGGCAACCCTGAGGTCCTGAGGAGACACGGGAAAGAGCTTATTAACTTCAG
CAAGAGGAGGAGAGTGGCCGAGATCACAGGCGAGATCCAGCAGTACCAGAACCAGCCCTACTGCTTACGG
GTGGAGCCGGACATCAAGAGGTTCTTTGAAAACTTGAATCCAATGGGAAACAGCATGGAGAAAGAATTTA
CAGACTATCTGTTCAACAAATCCCTAGAAATAGAACCCCGGCACGGCGGCCGCTAGTCGACGGTACCGCG
GGCCCGGGATAAGTCAACTAACTTAAGCTAGCAACGGTTTCCCTCTAGCGGGATCAATTCCGCCCCCCCC
CCCTAACGTTACTGGCCGAAGCCGCTTGGAATAAGGCCGGTGTGCGTTTGTCTATATGTTATTTTCCACC
ATATTGCCGTCTTTTGGCAATGTGAGGGCCCGGAAACCTGGCCCTGTCTTCTTGACGAGCATTCCTAGGG
GTCTTTCCCCTCTCGCCAAAGGAATGCAAGGTCTGTTGAATGTCGTGAAGGAAGCAGTTCCTCTGGAAGC
TTCTTGAAGACAAACAACGTCTGTAGCGACCCTTTGCAGGCAGCGGAACCCCCCACCTGGCGACAGGTGC
CTCTGCGGCCAAAAGCCACGTGTATAAGATACACCTGCAAAGGCGGCACAACCCCAGTGCCACGTTGTGA
GTTGGATAGTTGTGGAAAGAGTCAAATGGCTCTCCTCAAGCGTATTCAACAAGGGGCTGAAGGATGCCCA
GAAGGTACCCCATTGTATGGGATCTGATCTGGGGCCTCGGTGCACATGCTTTACATGTGTTTAGTCGAGG
TTAAAAAAACGTCTAGGCCCCCCGAACCACGGGGACGTGGTTTTCCTTTGAAAAACACGATAATACCATG
ACCGAGTACAAGCCCACGGTGCGCCTCGCCACCCGCGACGACGTCCCCAGGGCCGTACGCACCCTCGCCG
CCGCGTTCGCCGACTACCCCGCCACGCGCCACACCGTCGATCCGGACCGCCACATCGAGCGGGTCACCGA
GCTGCAAGAACTCTTCCTCACGCGCGTCGGGCTCGACATCGGCAAGGTGTGGGTCGCGGACGACGGCGCC
GCGGTGGCGGTCTGGACCACGCCGGAGAGCGTCGAAGCGGGGGCGGTGTTCGCCGAGATCGGCCCGCGCA
TGGCCGAGTTGAGCGGTTCCCGGCTGGCCGCGCAGCAACAGATGGAAGGCCTCCTGGCGCCGCACCGGCC
CAAGGAGCCCGCGTGGTTCCTGGCCACCGTCGGCGTCTCGCCCGACCACCAGGGCAAGGGTCTGGGCAGC
GCCGTCGTGCTCCCCGGAGTGGAGGCGGCCGAGCGCGCCGGGGTGCCCGCCTTCCTGGAGACCTCCGCGC
CCCGCAACCTCCCCTTCTACGAGCGGCTCGGCTTCACCGTCACCGCCGACGTCGAGGTGCCCGAAGGACC
GCGCACCTGGTGCATGACCCGCAAGCCCGGTGCCTGATCGATGATCTAGAGCTCGCTGATCAGCCTCGAC
TGTGCCTTCTAGTTGCCAGCCATCTGTTGTTTGCCCCTCCCCCGTGCCTTCCTTGACCCTGGAAGGTGCC
ACTCCCACTGTCCTTTCCTAATAAAATGAGGAAATTGCATCGCATTGTCTGAGTAGGTGTCATTCTATTC
TGGGGGGTGGGGTGGGGCAGGACAGCAAGGGGGAGGATTGGGAAGACAATAGCAGGCATGCTGGGGATGC
GGTGGGCTCTATGGCTTCTGAGGCGGAAAGAACCTGCAGCCCAAGCTTGGCGTAATCATGGTCATAGCTG
TTTCCTGTGTGAAATTGTTATCCGCTCACAATTCCACACAACATACGAGCCGGAAGCATAAAGTGTAAAG
CCTGGGGTGCCTAATGAGTGAGCTAACTCACATTAATTGCGTTGCGCTCACTGCCCGCTTTCCAGTCGGG
AAACCTGTCGTGCCAGCGGATCTTAAAAGTTTTGTTACTTTATAGAAGAAATTTTGAGTTTTTGTTTTTT
TTTAATAAATAAATAAACATAAATAAATTGTTTGTTGAATTTATTATTAGTATGTAAGTGTAAATATAAT
AAAACTTAATATCTATTCAAATTAATAAATAAACCTCGATATACAGACCGATAAAACACATGCGTCAATT
TTACGCATGATTATCTTTAACGTACGTCACAATATGATTATCTTTCTAGGGTTAATCTAGTATACGCGTT
TAATTAATCCAGCTTTTGTTCCCTTTAGTGAGGGTTAATTGCGCGCTTGGCGTAATCATGGTCATAGCTG
TTTCCTGTGTGAAATTGTTATCCGCTCACAATTCCACACAACATACGAGCCGGAAGCATAAAGTGTAAAG
CCTGGGGTGCCTAATGAGTGAGCTAACTCACATTAATTGCGTTGCGCTCACTGCCCGCTTTCCAGTCGGG
AAACCTGTCGTGCCAGCTGCATTAATGAATCGGCCAACGCGCGGGGAGAGGCGGTTTGCGTATTGGGCGC
TCTTCCGCTTCCTCGCTCACTGACTCGCTGCGCTCGGTCGTTCGGCTGCGGCGAGCGGTATCAGCTCACT
CAAAGGCGGTAATACGGTTATCCACAGAATCAGGGGATAACGCAGGAAAGAACATGTGAGCAAAAGGCCA
GCAAAAGGCCAGGAACCGTAAAAAGGCCGCGTTGCTGGCGTTTTTCCATAGGCTCCGCCCCCCTGACGAG
CATCACAAAAATCGACGCTCAAGTCAGAGGTGGCGAAACCCGACAGGACTATAAAGATACCAGGCGTTTC
CCCCTGGAAGCTCCCTCGTGCGCTCTCCTGTTCCGACCCTGCCGCTTACCGGATACCTGTCCGCCTTTCT
CCCTTCGGGAAGCGTGGCGCTTTCTCATAGCTCACGCTGTAGGTATCTCAGTTCGGTGTAGGTCGTTCGC
TCCAAGCTGGGCTGTGTGCACGAACCCCCCGTTCAGCCCGACCGCTGCGCCTTATCCGGTAACTATCGTC
TTGAGTCCAACCCGGTAAGACACGACTTATCGCCACTGGCAGCAGCCACTGGTAACAGGATTAGCAGAGC
GAGGTATGTAGGCGGTGCTACAGAGTTCTTGAAGTGGTGGCCTAACTACGGCTACACTAGAAGAACAGTA
TTTGGTATCTGCGCTCTGCTGAAGCCAGTTACCTTCGGAAAAAGAGTTGGTAGCTCTTGATCCGGCAAAC
AAACCACCGCTGGTAGCGGTGGTTTTTTTGTTTGCAAGCAGCAGATTACGCGCAGAAAAAAAGGATCTCA
AGAAGATCCTTTGATCTTTTCTACGGGGTCTGACGCTCAGTGGAACGAAAACTCACGTTAAGGGATTTTG
GTCATGAGATTATCAAAAAGGATCTTCACCTAGATCCTTTTAAATTAAAAATGAAGTTTTAAATCAATCT
AAAGTATATATGAGTAAACTTGGTCTGACAGTTACCAATGCTTAATCAGTGAGGCACCTATCTCAGCGAT
CTGTCTATTTCGTTCATCCATAGTTGCCTGACTCCCCGTCGTGTAGATAACTACGATACGGGAGGGCTTA
CCATCTGGCCCCAGTGCTGCAATGATACCGCGAGACCCACGCTCACCGGCTCCAGATTTATCAGCAATAA
ACCAGCCAGCCGGAAGGGCCGAGCGCAGAAGTGGTCCTGCAACTTTATCCGCCTCCATCCAGTCTATTAA
TTGTTGCCGGGAAGCTAGAGTAAGTAGTTCGCCAGTTAATAGTTTGCGCAACGTTGTTGCCATTGCTACA
GGCATCGTGGTGTCACGCTCGTCGTTTGGTATGGCTTCATTCAGCTCCGGTTCCCAACGATCAAGGCGAG
TTACATGATCCCCCATGTTGTGCAAAAAAGCGGTTAGCTCCTTCGGTCCTCCGATCGTTGTCAGAAGTAA
GTTGGCCGCAGTGTTATCACTCATGGTTATGGCAGCACTGCATAATTCTCTTACTGTCATGCCATCCGTA
AGATGCTTTTCTGTGACTGGTGAGTACTCAACCAAGTCATTCTGAGAATAGTGTATGCGGCGACCGAGTT
GCTCTTGCCCGGCGTCAATACGGGATAATACCGCGCCACATAGCAGAACTTTAAAAGTGCTCATCATTGG
AAAACGTTCTTCGGGGCGAAAACTCTCAAGGATCTTACCGCTGTTGAGATCCAGTTCGATGTAACCCACT
CGTGCACCCAACTGATCTTCAGCATCTTTTACTTTCACCAGCGTTTCTGGGTGAGCAAAAACAGGAAGGC
AAAATGCCGCAAAAAAGGGAATAAGGGCGACACGGAAATGTTGAATACTCATACTCTTCCTTTTTCAATA
TTATTGAAGCATTTATCAGGGTTATTGTCTCATGAGCGGATACATATTTGAATGTATTTAGAAAAATAAA
CAAATAGGGGTTCCGCGCACATTTCCCCGAAAAGTGCCAC
